>Addgene plasmid #178775 | Sth_I-E array_GFP dropout | addgene full sequence | sequence record 355199 | Addgene NGS Result
CCCGCCCTGCCACTCATCGCAGTACTGTTGTAATTCATTAAGCATTCTGCCGACATGGAAGCCATCACAA
ACGGCATGATGAACCTGAATCGCCAGCGGCATCAGCACCTTGTCGCCTTGCGTATAATATTTGCCCATGG
TGAAAACGGGGGCGAAGAAGTTGTCCATATTGGCCACGTTTAAATCAAAACTGGTGAAACTCACCCAGGG
ATTGGCTGAAACGAAAAACATATTCTCAATAAACCCTTTAGGGAAATAGGCCAGGTTTTCACCGTAACAC
GCCACATCTTGCGAATATATGTGTAGAAACTGCCGGAAATCGTCGTGGTATTCACTCCAGAGCGATGAAA
ACGTTTCAGTTTGCTCATGGAAAACGGTGTAACAAGGGTGAACACTATCCCATATCACCAGCTCACCGTC
TTTCATTGCCATACGAAATTCCGGATGAGCATTCATCAGGCGGGCAAGAATGTGAATAAAGGCCGGATAA
AACTTGTGCTTATTTTTCTTTACGGTCTTTAAAAAGGCCGTAATATCCAGCTGAACGGTCTGGTTATAGG
TACATTGAGCAACTGACTGAAATGCCTCAAAATGTTCTTTACGATGCCATTGGGATATATCAACGGTGGT
ATATCCAGTGATTTTTTTCTCCATTTTAGCTTCCTTAGCTCCTGAAAATCTCGATAACTCAAAAAATACG
CCCGGTAGTGATCTTATTTCATTATGGTGAAAGTTGGAACCTCTTACGTGCCCGATCAATCATGACCAAA
ATCCCTTAACGTGAGTTTTCGTTCCACTGAGCGTCAGACCCCGTAGAAAAGATCAAAGGATCTTCTTGAG
ATCCTTTTTTTCTGCGCGTAATCTGCTGCTTGCAAACAAAAAAACCACCGCTACCAGCGGTGGTTTGTTT
GCCGGATCAAGAGCTACCAACTCTTTTTCCGAAGGTAACTGGCTTCAGCAGAGCGCAGATACCAAATACT
GTTCTTCTAGTGTAGCCGTAGTTAGGCCACCACTTCAAGAACTCTGTAGCACCGCCTACATACCTCGCTC
TGCTAATCCTGTTACCAGTGGCTGCTGCCAGTGGCGATAAGTCGTGTCTTACCGGGTTGGACTCAAGACG
ATAGTTACCGGATAAGGCGCAGCGGTCGGGCTGAACGGGGGGTTCGTGCACACAGCCCAGCTTGGAGCGA
ACGACCTACACCGAACTGAGATACCTACAGCGTGAGCTATGAGAAAGCGCCACGCTTCCCGAAGGGAGAA
AGGCGGACAGGTATCCGGTAAGCGGCAGGGTCGGAACAGGAGAGCGCACGAGGGAGCTTCCAGGGGGAAA
CGCCTGGTATCTTTATAGTCCTGTCGGGTTTCGCCACCTCTGACTTGAGCGTCGATTTTTGTGATGCTCG
TCAGGGGGGCGGAGCCTATGGAAAAACGCCAGCAACGCGGCCTTTTTACGGTTCCTGGCCTTTTGCTGGC
CTTTTGCTCACATGTTCTTTCCTGCGTTATCCCCTGATTCTGTGGATAACCGTCGAGAGCATCGATCCTA
GCATGTTGACAGCTAGCTCAGTCCTAGGTATAATGCTAGCGTTTTTCCCGCACACGCGGGGGTGATCCGG
GTCTTCGTGAAAGTGAAACGTGATTTCATGCGTCATTTTGAACATTTTGTAAATCTTATTTAATAATGTG
TGCGGCAATTCACATTTAATTTATGAATGTTTTCTTAACATCGCGGCAACTCAAGAAACGGCAGGTTCGG
ATCTTAGCTACTAGAGAAAGAGGAGAAATACTAGATGCGTAAAGGCGAAGAGCTGTTCACTGGTGTCGTC
CCTATTCTGGTGGAACTGGATGGTGATGTCAACGGTCATAAGTTTTCCGTGCGTGGCGAGGGTGAAGGTG
ACGCAACTAATGGTAAACTGACGCTGAAGTTCATCTGTACTACTGGTAAACTGCCGGTTCCTTGGCCGAC
TCTGGTAACGACGCTGACTTATGGTGTTCAGTGCTTTGCTCGTTATCCGGACCATATGAAGCAGCATGAC
TTCTTCAAGTCCGCCATGCCGGAAGGCTATGTGCAGGAACGCACGATTTCCTTTAAGGATGACGGCACGT
ACAAAACGCGTGCGGAAGTGAAATTTGAAGGCGATACCCTGGTAAACCGCATTGAGCTGAAAGGCATTGA
CTTTAAAGAGGACGGCAATATCCTGGGCCATAAGCTGGAATACAATTTTAACAGCCACAATGTTTACATC
ACCGCCGATAAACAAAAAAATGGCATTAAAGCGAATTTTAAAATTCGCCACAACGTGGAGGATGGCAGCG
TGCAGCTGGCTGATCACTACCAGCAAAACACTCCAATCGGTGATGGTCCTGTTCTGCTGCCAGACAATCA
CTATCTGAGCACGCAAAGCGTTCTGTCTAAAGATCCGAACGAGAAACGCGATCATATGGTTCTGCTGGAG
TTCGTAACCGCAGCGGGCATCACGCATGGTATGGATGAACTGTACAAATGACCAGGCATCAAATAAAACG
AAAGGCTCAGTCGAAAGACTGGGCCTTTCGTTTTATCTGTTGTTTGTCGGTGAACGCTCTCTACTAGAGT
CACACTGGCTCACCTTCGGGTGGGCCTTTCTGCGTTTATAGTGAAGACCTGTTTTTCCCGCACACGCGGG
GGTGATCCAAAAAAAAACCCCGCCCCTGACAGGGCGGGGTTTTTTTTAAAGAATCGATCGATCCCGAATG
AGTAGACCAATAAAAAACGCCCGGCGGCAACCGAGCGTTCTGAACAAATCCAGATGGAGTTCTGAGGTCA
TTACTGGATCTATCAACAGGAGTCCAAGCGAGCTCGATATCAAATTACGC
Features (pLannotate 1.2.2; 8 found; start..end, strand, type, name):
    655..752     -  promoter       cat promoter: promoter of the E. coli cat gene encoding chloramphenicol acetyltransferase
    836..1424    +  rep_origin     ori: high-copy-number ColE1/pMB1/pBR322/pUC origin of replication
   1546..1580    +  promoter       J23119 promoter: bacterial promoter (Registry of Standard Biological Parts BBa J23119)
   1785..2498    +  CDS            superfolder GFP: GFP variant that folds robustly even when fused to poorly folded proteins (Pédelacq et al., 2006)
   2510..2581    +  terminator     rrnB T1 terminator: transcription terminator T1 from the E. coli rrnB gene
   2597..2624    +  terminator     T7Te terminator: phage T7 early transcription terminator
   2740..2774    -  terminator     lambda t0 terminator: minimal transcription terminator from phage lambda (Scholtissek and Grosse, 1987)
   2848..654     -  CDS            cat (across the origin): CAT_ECOLX - Experimental evidence at protein level: Swiss-Prot protein existence level 1. This enzyme is an effector of chloramphenicol resistance in bacteria. From Escherichia coli. This protein is used as a marker in many commonly used cloning vectors, such as pACYC184.
