[The description below was written by a language model from this plasmid's Addgene catalogue record and pLannotate feature annotations shown in this document.]
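Description:
Sth_I-E array_GFP dropout is a small (about 2.85 kb) bacterial cloning and expression plasmid built to assemble single-spacer CRISPR arrays for the Streptococcus thermophilus type I-E CRISPR-Cas system. It replicates in E. coli from a high-copy ColE1/pMB1-type origin. Selection is by chloramphenicol resistance, provided by a cat gene with its native promoter; this gene spans the numbering origin of the circular sequence and is followed by a lambda t0 terminator.

The working part of the plasmid is a Golden Gate "dropout" cassette. A strong constitutive synthetic promoter, J23119, lies upstream of a superfolder GFP coding sequence, which is followed by the rrnB T1 and T7Te terminators in tandem. In vectors of this design, the GFP cassette acts as a placeholder flanked by type IIS restriction sites. Inserting a user-designed spacer displaces GFP, so correct clones appear as non-fluorescent colonies against a background of green, uncut parental plasmid. The resulting array would then be expected to be transcribed from the retained promoter to give a crRNA precursor for the type I-E effector complex.

The feature table does not annotate the S. thermophilus repeat sequences, the type IIS sites, or any separate promoter or ribosome binding site for GFP. There is an unannotated gap of roughly 200 nt between J23119 and the GFP start where such elements may lie. The record also lists the cloning sites as unknown, so the exact junction architecture and the enzyme used cannot be stated. The associated work concerns rapid cell-free characterization of multi-subunit CRISPR effectors and transposons, which suggests the finished arrays are used as crRNA templates in such assays.
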