Addgene plasmid #178775: Sth_I-E array_GFP dropout
Purpose: Golden Gate GFP dropout vector to generate S. thermophilus type I-E single arrays
Depositing lab: Chase Beisel. Depositing organization: Helmholtz-Zentrum fuer Infektionsforschung (HZI). Publication: Rapid cell-free characterization of multi-subunit CRISPR effectors and transposons. Wimmer F, Mougiakos I, Englert F, Beisel CL. Mol Cell. 2022 Feb 16. pii: S1097-2765(22)00102-2. doi: 10.1016/j.molcel.2022.01.026. PubMed 35216669.
Backbone
  Vector backbone: ColE1
  Vector type: Bacterial Expression
Growth in bacteria
  Bacterial resistance: Chloramphenicol, 25 μg/mL
  Growth temperature: 37°C
  Growth strain: DH5alpha
  Copy number: High Copy
Gene/Insert
  Gene/Insert name: gfp dropout to generate S. thermophilus type I-E single arrays
  Species: S. thermophilus
  Cloning method: Restriction Enzyme; 5′ cloning site Unknown (unknown if destroyed); 3′ cloning site Unknown (unknown if destroyed)
Terms and licenses: Academic/Nonprofit Terms; Industry Terms: Not Available to Industry
How to cite: Sth_I-E array_GFP dropout was a gift from Chase Beisel (Addgene plasmid # 178775 ; http://n2t.net/addgene:178775 ; RRID:Addgene_178775)
